>Addgene plasmid #184887 | pECNUS4 | addgene full sequence | sequence record 437896 | Addgene NGS Result
TGCCGAATTCGGATCCGGAGTTCTAGAATGTCGCGGAACAAATTTTAAAACTAAATCCTAAATTTTTCTA
ATTTTGTTGCCAATAGTGGATATGTGGGCCGTATAGAAGGAATCTATTGAAGGCCCAAACCCATACTGAC
GAGCCCAAAGGTTCGTTTTGCGTTTTATGTTTCGGTTCGATGCCAACGCCACATTCTGAGCTAGGCAAAA
AACAAACGTGTCTTTGAATAGACTCCTCTCGTTAACACATGCAGCGGCTGCATGGTGACGCCATTAACAC
GTGGCCTACAATTGCATGATGTCTCCATTGACACGTGACTTCTCGTCTCCTTTCTTAATATATCTAACAA
ACACTCCTACCTCTTCCAAAATATATACACATCTTTTTGATCAATCTCTCATTCAAAATCTCATTCTCTC
TAGTAAACAAGAACAAAAAAATGGCGGATACAGCTAGAGGAACCCATCACGATATCATCGGCAGAGATCA
GTACCCGATGATGGGCCGAGATCGTGACCAGTACCAGATGTCCGGACGAGGATCTGACTACTCCAAGTCT
AGGCAGATTGCTAAAGCTGCAACTGCTGTCACAGCTGGTGGTTCCCTCCTTGTTCTCTCCAGCCTTACCC
TTGTTGGAACTGTCATAGCTTTGACTGTTGCAACACCTCTGCTCGTTATCTTCAGCCCAATCCTTGTCCC
GGCTCTCATCACAGTTGCACTCCTCATCACCGGTTTTCTTTCCTCTGGAGGGTTTGGCATTGCCGCTATA
ACCGTTTTCTCTTGGATTTACAAGTAAGCACACATTTATCATCTTACTTCATAATTTTGTGCAATATGTG
CATGCATGTGTTGAGCCAGTAGCTTTGGATCAATTTTTTTGGTCGAATAACAAATGTAACAATAAGAAAT
TGCAAATTCTAGGGAACATTTGGTTAACTAAATACGAAATTTGACCTAGCTAGCTTGAATGTGTCTGTGT
ATATCATCTATATAGGTAAAATGCTTGGTATGATACCTATTGATTGTGAATAGGTACGCAACGGGAGAGC
ACCCACAGGGATCAGACAAGTTGGACAGTGCAAGGATGAAGTTGGGAAGCAAAGCTCAGGATCTGAAAGA
CAGAGCTCAGTACTACGGACAGCAACATACTGGTGGGGAACATGACCGTGACCGTACTCGTGGTGGCCAG
CACACTACTATGAGCGAGCTGATTAAGGAGAACATGCACATGAAGCTGTACATGGAGGGCACCGTGAACA
ACCACCACTTCAAGTGCACATCCGAGGGCGAAGGCAAGCCCTACGAGGGCACCCAGACCATGAGAATCAA
GGTGGTCGAGGGCGGCCCTCTCCCCTTCGCCTTCGACATCCTGGCTACCAGCTTCATGTACGGCAGCAGA
ACCTTCATCAACCACACCCAGGGCATCCCCGACTTCTTTAAGCAGTCCTTCCCTGAGGGCTTCACATGGG
AGAGAGTCACCACATACGAAGATGGGGGCGTGCTGACCGCTACCCAGGACACCAGCCTCCAGGACGGCTG
CCTCATCTACAACGTCAAGATCAGAGGGGTGAACTTCCCATCCAACGGCCCTGTGATGCAGAAGAAAACA
CTCGGCTGGGAGGCCAACACCGAGATGCTGTACCCCGCTGACGGCGGCCTGGAAGGCAGAAGCGACATGG
CCCTGAAGCTCGTGGGCGGGGGCCACCTGATCTGCAACTTCAAGACCACATACAGATCCAAGAAACCCGC
TAAGAACCTCAAGATGCCCGGCGTCTACTATGTGGACCACAGACTGGAAAGAATCAAGGAGGCCGACAAA
GAAACCTACGTCGAGCAGCACGAGGTGGCTGTGGCCAGATACTGCGACCTCCCTAGCAAACTGGGGCACA
AGTGAGCTTACCCCACTGATGTCATCGTCATAGTCCAATAACTCCAATGTCGGGGAGTTAGTTTATGAGG
AATAAAGTGTTTAGAATTTGATCAGGGGGAGATAATAAAAGCCGAGTTTGAATCTTTTTGTTATAAGTAA
TGTTTATGTGTGTTTCTATATGTTGTCAAATGGTACCATGTTTTTTTTCCTCTCTTTTTGTAACTTGCAA
GTGTTGTGTTGTACTTTATTTGGCTTCTTTGTAAGTTGGTAACGGTGGTCTATATATGGAAAAGGTCTTG
TTTTGTTAAACTTATGTTAGTTAACTGGATTCGTCTTTAACCACAAAAAGTTTTCAATAAGCTACAAATT
TAGACACGCAAGCCGATGCAGTCATTAGTACATATATTTATTGCAAGTGATTACATGGCAACCCAAACTT
CAAAAACAGTAGGTTGCTCCATTTAGTCGCTGCAAGAATTCAAGCTTGGAGGAACCGCAACGTTGAAGGA
GCCACTCAGCCGCGGGTTTCTGGAGTTTAATGAGCTAAGCACATACGTCAGAAACCATTATTGCGCGTTC
AAAAGTCGCCTAAGGTCACTATCAGCTAGCAAATATTTCTTGTCAAAATGCTCCACTGACGTTCCATAAA
TTCCCCTCGGTATCCAATTAGAGTCTCATATTCACTCTCAATCCAAATAATCTGCACCGGATCTGGATCG
TTTCGCATGTCTCCTGAAAGAAGGCCTGCTGATATTAGAAGGGCTACTGAGGCTGATATGCCTGCTGTGT
GCACTATTGTGAATCATTACATTGAGACTTCTACTGTGAATTTCAGGACTGAGCCTCAAGAACCACAAGA
GTGGACTGATGATCTTGTGAGGCTTAGAGAGAGGTATCCTTGGCTTGTTGCTGAAGTGGATGGTGAAGTG
GCTGGTATTGCTTATGCTGGTCCTTGGAAGGCTAGGAATGCTTACGATTGGACTGCTGAGTCTACTGTTT
ACGTGTCTCCTAGGCATCAAAGAACTGGTCTTGGATCTACTCTTTACACTCATCTTTTGAAGTCTTTGGA
GGCTCAGGGTTTCAAGTCTGTGGTTGCTGTGATTGGACTTCCTAATGATCCTTCTGTGAGGATGCATGAG
GCTCTTGGTTATGCTCCTAGGGGAATGCTTAGAGCTGCTGGTTTCAAACATGGAAATTGGCATGATGTGG
GATTCTGGCAGCTTGATTTCTCTCTTCCTGTTCCTCCTAGACCTGTTCTTCCTGTGACTGAGATTTGAGC
GGGACTCTGGATCTAGAGTCAAGCAGATCGTTCAAACATTTGGCAATAAAGTTTCTTAAGATTGAATCCT
GTTGCCGGTCTTGCGATGATTATCATATAATTTCTGTTGAATTACGTTAAGCATGTAATAATTAACATGT
AATGCATGACGTTATTTATGAGATGGGTTTTTATGATTAGAGTCCCGCAATTATACATTTAATACGCGAT
AGAAAACAAAATATAGCGCGCAAACTAGGATAAATTATCGCGCGCGGTGTCATCTATGTTACTAGATCCG
CTACTAGAATTCGAGCTCAGCGTTGTCAATCAATTGGCAAGTCATAAAATGCATTAAAAAATATTTTCAT
ACTCAACTACAAATCCATGAGTATAACTATAATTATAAAGCAATGATTAGAATCTGACAAGGATTCTGGA
AAATTACATAAAGGAAAGTTCATAAATGTCTAAAACACAAGAGGACATACTTGTATTCAGTAACATTTGC
AGCTTTTCTAGGTCTGAAAATATATTTGTTGCCTAGTGAATAAGCATAATGGTACAACTACAAGTGTTTT
ACTCCTCATATTAACTTCGGTCATTAGAGGCCACGATTTGACACATTTTTACTCAAAACAAAATGTTTGC
ATATCTCTTATAATTTCAAATTCAACACACAACAAATAAGAGAAAAAACAAATAATATTAATTTGAGAAT
GAACAAAAGGACCATATCATTCATTAACTCTTCTCCATCCATTTCCATTTCACAGTTCGATAGCGAAAAC
CGAATAAAAAACACAGTAAATTACAAGCACAACAAATGGTACAAGAAAAACAGTTTTCCCAATGCCATAA
TACTCAAACTCAGTAGGATTCTGGTGTGTGCGCAATGAAACTGATGCATTGAACTTGACGAACGTTGTCG
AAACCGATGATACGAACGAAAGCAAGCAGCGTTAGCCACCTCCAACCTTCCTCTTCTTCTTAGGATCAGC
CCTTGAATCACCACCGAGCTGTGAGAGATCGATCCTAGTCTCGTAGAGTCCAGTGATAGACTGATGGATG
AGGGTAGCATCGAGCACTTCTTTGGTAGACCTGTACACCTTCCTATCGATGGTTGTATCGAAGTACTTGA
AAGCCCTAGGAGCACCGAGGTTGGTAAGGGTGAAGAGATGGATGATGTTCTCTGCCTGTTCCCTGATAGG
CTTATCTCTGTGCTTGTTGTAAGCAGACAACACCTTATCGAGGTTTGCATCAGCGAGGATCACCCTTTTA
GAGAACTCAGAGATCTGCTCGATGATCTCATCCAAGTAGTGCTTGTGCTGCTCAACGAAAAGTTGCTTCT
GCTCGTTATCTTCTGGAGATCCCTTCAACTTCTCGTAGTGAGAAGCGAGGTAAAGAAAGTTAACGTACTT
AGATGGGAGAGCAAGCTCGTTTCCCTTTTGAAGGAACCTAGCAGAAGCGAGCATCCTCTTTCTACCGTTC
TCGAGTTCGAAGAGTGAGTACTTTGGGAGCTTGATGATGAGATCCTTCTTAACCTCTTTGTATCCCTTAG
CCTCGAGGAAATCGATTGGGTTCTTCTCGAAAGATGACCTTTCCATGATAGTGATTCCGAGAAGTTCCTT
AACAGACTTGAGCTTCTTACTCTTTCCCTTCTCAACCTTAGCCACAACGAGAACAGAGTAAGCCACGGTA
GGAGACACGAAACCACCGTATTTCTTAGGGTCCCAATCCTTCTTCCTAGCAATGAGCTTATCAGAGTTCC
TCTTAGGCCTGATAGACTCTTTAGAGAATCCACCGGTCTGCACCTCGGTTTTCTTAACGATGTTCACCTG
TGGCATAGAGAGCACCTTTCTAACGGTAGCGAAATCCCTTCCCTTATCCCACACGATCTCACCTGTTTCA
CCGTTTGTCTCGATGAGTGGCCTCTTTCTGATCTCACCGTTAGCGAGGGTAATCTCGGTCTTGAAGAAAT
TCATGATGTTAGAGTAGAAGAAATACTTAGCGGTAGCCTTTCCGATCTCTTGCTCAGACTTAGCGATCAT
CTTCCTCACATCGTACACCTTGTAATCACCGTACACGAACTCTGACTCGAGCTTAGGATACTTCTTGATG
AGAGCGGTTCCAACAACAGCGTTAAGGTAAGCATCGTGAGCGTGGTGGTAGTTGTTGATTTCCCTCACCT
TGTAGAATTGGAAATCCTTTCTGAAATCAGACACGAGCTTTGACTTGAGGGTGATAACCTTCACTTCCCT
GATCAACTTATCGTTCTCATCGTACTTGGTGTTCATCCTAGAATCGAGGATCTGTGCAACGTGCTTAGTG
ATCTGCCTGGTTTCCACAAGCTGCCTCTTGATGAATCCTGCCTTATCCAATTCAGAGAGTCCTCCCCTCT
CAGCCTTAGTCAAGTTATCGAACTTTCTCTGAGTGATGAGCTTAGCGTTGAGGAGCTGCCTCCAATAGTT
CTTCATTTTCTTCACAACCTCTTCACTTGGCACGTTATCACTCTTACCCCTGTTCTTATCAGACCTGGTG
AGCACCTTGTTATCGATAGAATCATCCTTCAAGAATGACTGTGGCACGATATGATCAACATCGTAATCAG
AGAGCCTGTTGATATCCAACTCTTGATCCACATACATATCCCTTCCGTTCTGGAGGTAGTAGAGGTAGAG
CTTCTCATTCTGGAGCTGAGTGTTCTCAACAGGGTGCTCTTTGAGGATCTGAGATCCAAGCTCTTTGATA
CCTTCCTCGATCCTCTTCATCCTTTCCCTAGAGTTCTTCTGTCCCTTCTGAGTGGTCTGGTTCTCTCTAG
CCATTTCGATCACGATGTTCTCAGGCTTATGCCTTCCCATCACCTTCACCAACTCATCCACAACCTTCAC
AGTCTGGAGGATTCCCTTCTTGATTGCAGGAGATCCAGCGAGGTTAGCGATATGCTCATGGAGACTATCA
CCCTGTCCTGAAACCTGAGCCTTCTGGATATCCTCTTTAAAGGTGAGAGAATCATCGTGGATGAGCTGCA
TGAAGTTTCTGTTAGCGAATCCATCAGACTTGAGGAAATCAAGGATTGTCTTTCCAGACTGCTTATCCCT
GATTCCGTTAATGAGCTTTCTTGAGAGCCTTCCCCAACCAGTGTATCTTCTTCTCTTCAACTGCTTCATC
ACCTTATCATCGAAGAGATGAGCGTAGGTCTTGAGCCTTTCTTCAATCATCTCTCTATCTTCAAAGAGGG
TGAGGGTAAGAACGATATCCTCCAAGATATCCTCGTTTTCCTCGTTATCCAAGAAATCCTTATCCTTAAT
GATCTTGAGGAGATCGTGGTAGGTTCCGAGAGATGCGTTGAACCTATCCTCAACACCAGAAATCTCAACT
GAATCGAAGCACTCGATTTTCTTGAAGTAATCCTCTTTGAGCTGCTTCACGGTCACCTTTCTGTTGGTCT
TGAACAAGAGATCAACGATAGCCTTCTTTTGCTCACCTGACAAAAAAGCAGGCTTCCTCATTCCCTCGGT
CACGTACTTAACCTTGGTCAACTCGTTGTACACGGTGAAGTACTCGTAGAGCAAAGAGTGCTTAGGGAGC
ACCTTCTCGTTTGGAAGGTTCTTATCGAAGTTGGTCATCCTCTCGATGAAAGACTGAGCACTAGCACCCT
TATCCACCACCTCTTCGAAGTTCCAAGGGGTGATGGTTTCCTCAGACTTTCTGGTCATCCAAGCGAATCT
TGAGTTTCCTCTAGCGAGAGGTCCCACGTAGTAAGGGATTCTGAAGGTGAGAATCTTCTCAATCTTTTCC
CTGTTATCCTTGAGGAATGGGTAGAAATCCTCTTGCCTTCTAAGGATAGCGTGCAACTCTCCGAGGTGGA
TCTGATGAGGGATAGATCCGTTATCGAAGGTCCTCTGCTTTCTGAGAAGATCCTCTCTATTGAGCTTCAC
GAGGAGTTCCTCGGTTCCATCCATCTTCTCGAGGATAGGCTTGATGAACTTGTAGAACTCTTCTTGAGAT
GCACCACCATCGATGTAACCAGCGTATCCGTTCTTAGACTGATCGAAGAAAATCTCTTTGTACTTCTCTG
GGAGCTGCTGTCTAACAAGAGCCTTGAGAAGTGTGAGATCCTGGTGGTGCTCATCGTATCTCTTGATCAT
AGAAGCTGAGAGTGGAGCCTTGGTGATCTCGGTGTTCACTCTGAGGATATCACTGAGGAGGATAGCATCA
GAGAGGTTCTTAGCAGCGAGGAACAAATCAGCGTACTGATCTCCGATCTGAGCGAGGAGGTTATCGAGAT
CATCATCGTAGGTATCCTTTGAGAGCTGGAGCTTTGCATCCTCAGCGAGATCGAAGTTAGACTTGAAGTT
AGGGGTGAGTCCGAGAGAGAGAGCGATCAAGTTTCCGAAAAGTCCGTTCTTCTTCTCACCAGGGAGCTGA
GCAATGAGGTTCTCAAGCCTTCTTGACTTAGAGAGCCTAGCAGAGAGGATAGCCTTAGCATCCACACCTG
AAGCGTTGATAGGGTTCTCTTCGAAAAGCTGGTTGTAGGTCTGCACGAGCTGGATGAACAACTTATCCAC
ATCAGAGTTATCAGGGTTGAGATCACCCTCGATGAGGAAGTGTCCTCTGAACTTGATCATGTGAGCGAGA
GCGAGGTAGATGAGCCTGAGATCAGCCTTATCAGTAGAATCAACGAGCTTCTTTCTGAGGTGGTAGATAG
TAGGGTACTTCTCGTGGTATGCCACCTCATCAACGATGTTTCCGAAGATAGGGTGCCTCTCGTGCTTCTT
ATCTTCTTCCACGAGGAATGACTCTTCGAGCCTGTGGAAGAATGAATCATCCACTTTAGCCATCTCGTTA
GAGAAGATCTCTTGGAGGTAGCAGATCCTGTTCTTTCTTCTGGTGTACCTTCTTCTAGCGGTTCTCTTGA
GTCTGGTAGCCTCAGCAGTTTCACCAGAATCGAAGAGGAGAGCACCGATAAGGTTTTTCTTGATAGAGTG
CCTATCGGTGTTTCCGAGAACCTTGAACTTCTTAGATGGCACCTTGTACTCATCGGTGATCACAGCCCAT
CCCACAGAGTTAGTTCCGATGGCGAGTCCGATAGAGTACTTCTTATCCATACTTCCACCAGATGATCCTC
CAGATGATTCAGGGGTAGCACTCTCAGATGTTCCAGGCGTTTCAGAACCAGAAGAACCTCCAGAAGAACC
TCCAGAATTAATAGAAGATTGAGCTTTCTTTTGAGCATTGAAAACTTGTCTTGGCATTCGGTAAAAATCA
CACAAAAGAGCAGCACATTCATCAGCCAAGATACCCTCTGTAATTTCAACTCTATGATTCATACCAGGAT
AGTTCAAAACATTCATAAGAGAACCAGCAGCTCCTCTCTTAGAATTTCTAACACCGAAAACAACTCTTCC
GATTCTTGAATGAATCATAGCTCCAGCACACATAACACATGGTTCGAATGTAACATAAAGAGTAGCATCG
ATAAGTCTATAGTTCTGCATAACCAAACCTCCTTGTCTAAGAGCCATAATCTCAGCATGAGCAGTAGGAT
CATGAAGTCCGATAGCTCTATTCCAACCTTCTCCAATAACTCTGTTATTCAAAACAAGAACAGCTCCAAC
AGGAACCTCTCTTTCATCCCTTGCCCTTTTTGCTAATGTAAGTGCGTGCCTCATCCAGTATTCGTGACTA
AACTCCACCTCTGAAGATCCGCCGCTAGACCCACCAGACGACTCTGGTGTCGCCGACTCCGACGTGCCTG
GAGTCTCAGAACCTGACGACCCCCCGGAGCTGCCACCAGAATCCGTCGATGACTGTGCCTTCTTCTGCGC
TTTGATTTCTTGTCTCCGCATCCGGAAGAAGTCGGAAAGCAGAGCCGCGCATTCATCCGCCAAAATACCC
TCGGTGATTTCCACCCTGTGGTTCATGCCAGGATGGTGCAAAACGTCCATAAGGCTACCTGCTGCGCCTG
TTTTTGCATCCCTAGCGCCGAACACGACGCGCCCAATGCGGGAATGAATCATTGCGCCCGCGCACATGAC
ACACGGCTCGAGAGTCACATAAAGAGTAGCGTCTATCAAGCGATAGTTCTGCATCACCAGACCCCCCTGT
CTAAGAGCCATAATCTCAGCATGTGCTGTTGGATCGTGTCTGCCTATCGGCCGATTCCACCCCTCTCCGA
TAACGCGGTTATTGTGCACAAGCACAGCCCCCACCGGAACTTCCCGCTCGTCCCACGCTCTCTTGGCCAA
CGTCAAAGCGTGCCGCATCCAATACTCGTGGGAAAACTCAACTTCTGACATTGGCTGTGGTGAGAGAAAC
AGAGCGTGAGCTCAAATACACAAGTACGAAATCAGAGTTATGAGAGAGGATTTGGAGAAAGAAGATCACC
TGAAGATCGTTTGCGTCGCGCGAATGAGAGAGACGGCAGAGAAAACGAGAAGCTTTAAGAGGACGAACAA
AAACCCTAATGTCACTCCTTTTATATAGATGAGAAATTTAGGGTTTGGGCTCTAATGGAGCTGTCTACAT
GGGCTTTCATTTCTTTATCCAGTAAAGAACCGGTTTAACAGGTTCCCTGGTTTATACGTGGTTTTAGCCG
GTTAACTTACGGAATATTATTTTTATCTTAAGTTACACAAATTACATCATTAATAGTAAAACAAAATTTT
ATGGTGCAATTTAAGTTTTTATGATGAGTGAAATTCGAATAATATACAAATATTTTACTGTTTAGGTTTC
CCTAAACCTACTTTTAGATATGTAAATTAAACATTTTTTTTTTTTTGGTTAGAACCAAGTCAGTGATCAT
AGAACTCAAAAAGCTGGTGTTTCAATTGGTACAAGCATTTTTATTGCAAGATATAAAAATTCAGAAGGAC
ATATCCTTGATGTATGTACATGAAGGAACCGATTTTGACTCCAAGCTACAAAGAAGAAGAAGAATGATAT
ACAAAGAAAACTGCATATCCTCACCATGAAATTGAAAGCTAGAGGAAGGGGAATAACAGATACTCTGCGT
AGAAGAGATTCCATATAAACCGATAATATCCTGAGATAGCTTCCTGCAATAATCAAATGTTTCTACACTC
CGTTAGATATACACTCCATTGATGTTCCGTGATAACGAGTTTATGTTTGTACAAAAGTATTTTACCTTGG
TGTAGTTTGCTTTTTCTAGTACCCATGTCTACCAAAGATCAACAACAAAGATATTAGAGATTAATGAATT
TGGCAGTGTCAAATGCAGAAACTAAAGCATATAGTTATGAAGTTCTTGTGCATTATCTCAAAAGTATGTA
AGAGATATAAGAGTATCTCATAATGCTTTACCTGGAAAATTAAGCCTGAAGCCAAGATCACATGTGCAGG
AATCATCAAGCTACCTCTAAAAACCTGTTCATTGTTAAAGGATAAGAGGGTTGGTCTTTTCAAAGCTGCA
TACTGAGGAAAGTAACAATATCGCAACAAAAATAAATTGGTGGCGATAGTTTATCAAGCTTCTACATGCA
GTAATGGTGTTCGTGCTTTAATTAACCGAAATAGTTAAGACGGAAATAGATGAATTCACCTGAGGCATGT
AGAAAGCTAGTGATATGGCTGAAACATAATTTACTAGCAGAAGTCCAGAACCGAGGAATGCAATGTTTCT
CACTCCAAGTTTTGTTGCCAGGGTTGATATTTGGAACCTATTCAAGATCAATCAAAGGCATGATTAACTA
AACATGCTTGAACAAACACATAAAGACAATATATCAAACGGAGCTGGTTAAACATTGTCTTTGACTGTCA
AATGGATTGAGCCAAAGAGCGGAAAGAAAATGGTTATGCGTGCAGTTACTTACTTTCGATCTCCTTCAAC
ATCAGGAAGGTCCTTTGTAATAGCAATGACCAGTGCAAACAGTGTCACAAAAGATGTGATGAACGCCACA
GGTGCACTGCAAATAGCGAATCAAAAGTTGAGTAATATATCTACTCACGATTATGGGGAGCTCCTTACGA
ATTCCCATGGGGAGCATCTTCATTCTTAAGATATGAAGATAATCTTCAAAAGGCCCCTGGGAATCTGAAA
GAAGAGAAGCAGGCCCATTTATATGGGAAAGAACAATAGTATTTCTTATATAGGCCCATTTAAGTTGAAA
ACAATCTTCAAAAGTCCCACATCGCTTAGATAAGAAAACGAAGCTGAGTTTATATACAGCTAGAGTCGAA
GTAGTGATTGTGAGACCGTCACAGCTTGTCTGTAAGCGGATGCCGGGAGCAGACAAGCCCGTCAGGGCGC
GTCAGCGGGTGTTGGCGGGTGTCGGGGCTGGCTTAACTATGCGGCATCAGAGCAGATTGTACTGAGAGTG
CACCATATGCGGTGTGAAATACCGCACAGATGCGTAAGGAGAAAATACCGCATCAGGCGCCATTCGCCAT
TCAGGCTGCGCAACTGTTGGGAAGGGCGATCGGTGCGGGCCTCTTCGCTATTACGCCAGCTGGCGAAAGG
GGGATGTGCTGCAAGGCGATTAAGTTGGGTAACGCCAGGGTTTTCCCAGTCACGACGTTGTAAAACGACG
GCCAGTGAATTCGAGCTCGGTACCCGGGGATCCTCTAGAGTCGACCTGCAGGCATGCAAGCTTGGCGTAA
TCATGGTCATAGCTGTTTCCTGTGTGAAATTGTTATCCGCTCACAATTCCACACAACATACGAGCCGGAA
GCATAAAGTGTAAAGCCTGGGGTGCCTAATGAGTGAGCTAACTCACATTAATTGCGTTGCGCTCACTGCC
CGCTTTCCAGTCGGGAAACCTGTCGTGCCAGCTGCGGTCTCAGTTTAAGAGCTATGCTGGAAACAGCATA
GCAAGTTTAAATAAGGCTAGTCCGTTATCAACTTGAAAAAGTGGCACCGAGTCGGTGCTTTTTTTTGCAA
AATTTTCCAGATCGATTTCTTCTTCCTCTGTTCTTCGGCGTTCAATTTCTGGGGTCGCTCAGAGAGGATG
CACATGTGACCGAGGGACACGAAGTGATCCGTTTAAACTATCAGTGTTTGACAGGATATATTGGCGGGTA
AACCTAAGAGAAAAGAGCGTTTATTAGAATAATCGGATATTTAAAAGGGCGTGAAAAGGTTTATCCGTTC
GTCCATTTGTATGTGCCAGCCGCCTTTGCGACGCTCACCGGGCTGGTTGCCCTCGCCGCTGGGCTGGCGG
CCGTCTATGGCCCTGCAAACGCGCCAGAAACGCCGTCGAAGCCGTGTGCGAGACACCGCGGCCGCCGGCG
TTGTGGATACCTCGCGGAAAACTTGGCCCTCACTGACAGATGAGGGGCGGACGTTGACACTTGAGGGGCC
GACTCACCCGGCGCGGCGTTGACAGATGAGGGGCAGGCTCGATTTCGGCCGGCGACGTGGAGCTGGCCAG
CCTCGCAAATCGGCGAAAACGCCTGATTTTACGCGAGTTTCCCACAGATGATGTGGACAAGCCTGGGGAT
AAGTGCCCTGCGGTATTGACACTTGAGGGGCGCGACTACTGACAGATGAGGGGCGCGATCCTTGACACTT
GAGGGGCAGAGTGCTGACAGATGAGGGGCGCACCTATTGACATTTGAGGGGCTGTCCACAGGCAGAAAAT
CCAGCATTTGCAAGGGTTTCCGCCCGTTTTTCGGCCACCGCTAACCTGTCTTTTAACCTGCTTTTAAACC
AATATTTATAAACCTTGTTTTTAACCAGGGCTGCGCCCTGTGCGCGTGACCGCGCACGCCGAAGGGGGGT
GCCCCCCCTTCTCGAACCCTCCCGGCCCGCTAACGCGGGCCTCCCATCCCCCCAGGGGCTGCGCCCCTCG
GCCGCGAACGGCCTCACCCCAAAAATGGCAGCGCTGGCCAATTCCCGAGTGCGCGGAACCCCTATTTGTT
TATTTTTCTAAATACATTCAAATATGTATCCGCTCATGAGACAATAACCCTGATAAATGCTTCAATAATA
TTGAAAAAGGAAGAGTATGGCTAAAATGAGAATATCACCGGAATTGAAAAAACTGATCGAAAAATACCGC
TGCGTAAAAGATACGGAAGGAATGTCTCCTGCTAAGGTATATAAGCTGGTGGGAGAAAATGAAAACCTAT
ATTTAAAAATGACGGACAGCCGGTATAAAGGGACCACCTATGATGTGGAACGGGAAAAGGACATGATGCT
ATGGCTGGAAGGAAAGCTGCCTGTTCCAAAGGTCCTGCACTTTGAACGGCATGATGGCTGGAGCAATCTG
CTCATGAGTGAGGCCGATGGCGTCCTTTGCTCGGAAGAGTATGAAGATGAACAAAGCCCTGAAAAGATTA
TCGAGCTGTATGCGGAGTGCATCAGGCTCTTTCACTCCATCGACATATCGGATTGTCCCTATACGAATAG
CTTAGACAGCCGCTTAGCCGAATTGGATTACTTACTGAATAACGATCTGGCCGATGTGGATTGCGAAAAC
TGGGAAGAGGACACTCCATTTAAAGATCCGCGCGAGCTGTATGATTTTTTAAAGACGGAAAAGCCCGAAG
AGGAACTTGTCTTTTCCCACGGCGACCTGGGAGACAGCAACATCTTTGTGAAAGATGGCAAAGTAAGTGG
CTTTATTGATCTTGGGAGAAGCGGCAGGGCGGACAAGTGGTATGACATTGCCTTCTGCGTCCGGTCGCTC
AGGGAGGATATCGGGGAAGAACAGTATGTCGAGCTATTTTTTGACTTACTGGGGATCAAGCCTGATTGGG
AGAAAATAAAATATTATATTTTACTGGATGAATTGTTTTAGCTGTCAGACCAAGTTTACTCATATATACT
TTAGATTGATTTAAAACTTCATTTTTAATTTAAAAGGATCTAGGTGAAGATCCTTTTTGATAATCTCATG
ACCAAAATCCCTTAACGTGAGTTTTCGTTCCACTGAGCGTCAGACCCCGTAGAAAAGATCAAAGGATCTT
CTTGAGATCCTTTTTTTCTGCGCGTAATCTGCTGCTTGCAAACAAAAAAACCACCGCTACCAGCGGTGGT
TTGTTTGCCGGATCAAGAGCTACCAACTCTTTTTCCGAAGGTAACTGGCTTCAGCAGAGCGCAGATACCA
AATACTGTTCTTCTAGTGTAGCCGTAGTTAGGCCACCACTTCAAGAACTCTGTAGCACCGCCTACATACC
TCGCTCTGCTAATCCTGTTACCAGTGGCTGCTGCCAGTGGCGATAAGTCGTGTCTTACCGGGTTGGACTC
AAGACGATAGTTACCGGATAAGGCGCAGCGGTCGGGCTGAACGGGGGGTTCGTGCACACAGCCCAGCTTG
GAGCGAACGACCTACACCGAACTGAGATACCTACAGCGTGAGCTATGAGAAAGCGCCACGCTTCCCGAAG
GGAGAAAGGCGGACAGGTATCCGGTAAGCGGCAGGGTCGGAACAGGAGAGCGCACGAGGGAGCTTCCAGG
GGGAAACGCCTGGTATCTTTATAGTCCTGTCGGGTTTCGCCACCTCTGACTTGAGCGTCGATTTTTGTGA
TGCTCGTCAGGGGGGCGGAGCCTATGGAAAAACGCCAGCAACGCGGCCTTTTTACGGTTCCTGGCAGATC
CTAGATGTGGCGCAACGATGCCGGCGACAAGCAGGAGCGCACCGACTTCTTCCGCATCAAGTGTTTTGGC
TCTCAGGCCGAGGCCCACGGCAAGTATTTGGGCAAGGGGTCGCTGGTATTCGTGCAGGGCAAGATTCGGA
ATACCAAGTACGAGAAGGACGGCCAGACGGTCTACGGGACCGACTTCATTGCCGATAAGGTGGATTATCT
GGACACCAAGGCACCAGGCGGGTCAAATCAGGAATAAGGGCACATTGCCCCGGCGTGAGTCGGGGCAATC
CCGCAAGGAGGGTGAATGAATCGGACGTTTGACCGGAAGGCATACAGGCAAGAACTGATCGACGCGGGGT
TTTCCGCCGAGGATGCCGAAACCATCGCAAGCCGCACCGTCATGCGTGCGCCCCGCGAAACCTTCCAGTC
CGTCGGCTCGATGGTCCAGCAAGCTACGGCCAAGATCGAGCGCGACAGCGTGCAACTGGCTCCCCCTGCC
CTGCCCGCGCCATCGGCCGCCGTGGAGCGTTCGCGTCGTCTTGAACAGGAGGCGGCAGGTTTGGCGAAGT
CGATGACCATCGACACGCGAGGAACTATGACGACCAAGAAGCGAAAAACCGCCGGCGAGGACCTGGCAAA
ACAGGTCAGCGAGGCCAAGCAGGCCGCGTTGCTGAAACACACGAAGCAGCAGATCAAGGAAATGCAGCTT
TCCTTGTTCGATATTGCGCCGTGGCCGGACACGATGCGAGCGATGCCAAACGACACGGCCCGCTCTGCCC
TGTTCACCACGCGCAACAAGAAAATCCCGCGCGAGGCGCTGCAAAACAAGGTCATTTTCCACGTCAACAA
GGACGTGAAGATCACCTACACCGGCGTCGAGCTGCGGGCCGACGATGACGAACTGGTGTGGCAGCAGGTG
TTGGAGTACGCGAAGCGCACCCCTATCGGCGAGCCGATCACCTTCACGTTCTACGAGCTTTGCCAGGACC
TGGGCTGGTCGATCAATGGCCGGTATTACACGAAGGCCGAGGAATGCCTGTCGCGCCTACAGGCGACGGC
GATGGGCTTCACGTCCGACCGCGTTGGGCACCTGGAATCGGTGTCGCTGCTGCACCGCTTCCGCGTCCTG
GACCGTGGCAAGAAAACGTCCCGTTGCCAGGTCCTGATCGACGAGGAAATCGTCGTGCTGTTTGCTGGCG
ACCACTACACGAAATTCATATGGGAGAAGTACCGCAAGCTGTCGCCGACGGCCCGACGGATGTTCGACTA
TTTCAGCTCGCACCGGGAGCCGTACCCGCTCAAGCTGGAAACCTTCCGCCTCATGTGCGGATCGGATTCC
ACCCGCGTGAAGAAGTGGCGCGAGCAGGTCGGCGAAGCCTGCGAAGAGTTGCGAGGCAGCGGCCTGGTGG
AACACGCCTGGGTCAATGATGACCTGGTGCATTGCAAACGCTAGGGCCTTGTGGGGTCAGTTCCGGCTGG
GGGTTCAGCAGCCCCTGCTCGGATCTGTTGGACCGGACAGTAGTCATGGTTGATGGGCTGCCTGTATCGA
GTGGTGATTTTGTGCCGAGCTGCCGGTCGGGGAGCTGTTGGCTGGCTGGTGGCAGGATATATTGTGGTGT
AAACAAATTGACGCTTAGACAACTTAATAACACATTGCGGACGTTTTTAATGTACTGGGGTTGAACACTC
TG
Features (pLannotate 1.2.2; 27 found; start..end, strand, type, name):
    483..1199    +  CDS            OLEO2_BRANA: Experimental evidence at protein level: Swiss-Prot protein existence level 1. May have a structural role to stabilize the lipid body during desiccation of the seed by preventing coalescence of the oil. Probably interacts with both lipid and phospholipid moieties of lipid bodies. May also provide recognition signals for specific lipase anchorage in lipolysis during seedling growth. From Brassica napus (Rape).
   1200..1892    +  CDS            TagRFP: TagRFP is a basic (constitutively fluorescent) red fluorescent protein published in 2007, derived from Entacmaea quadricolor. It has very low acid sensitivity.
   2394..2576    +  promoter       NOS promoter: nopaline synthase promoter NOS promoter
   2597..3145    +  CDS            bar: PAT_STRHY - Experimental evidence at protein level: Swiss-Prot protein existence level 1. Inactivates phosphinothricin (PPT) by transfer of an acetyl group from acetyl CoA. Can also acetylate demethylphosphinothricin but not PTT or glutamate. This enzyme is an effector of phosphinothricin tripeptide (PTT or bialaphos) resistance. From Streptomyces hygroscopicus. Introduced by genetic manipulation and expressed in glufosinate-tolerant maize by Dekalb Genetics.
   3176..3428    +  terminator     NOS terminator: nopaline synthase terminator and poly(A) signal
   3452..4083    -  terminator     E9 terminator: terminator and polyadenylation signal from the pea rbcS-E9 gene
   4137..8240    -  CDS            cas9: CAS9_STRP1 - Also known as csn1 From Streptococcus pyogenes serotype M1.
   8343..8831    -  CDS            tadA: TADA_ECOLI - Also known as yfhC. Experimental evidence at protein level: Swiss-Prot protein existence level 1. Catalyzes the deamination of adenosine to inosine at the wobble position 34 of tRNA(Arg2). Essential for cell viability. From Escherichia coli (strain K12).
   8952..9431    -  CDS            tadA: TADA_ECOLI - Also known as yfhC. Experimental evidence at protein level: Swiss-Prot protein existence level 1. Catalyzes the deamination of adenosine to inosine at the wobble position 34 of tRNA(Arg2). Essential for cell viability. From Escherichia coli (strain K12).
  10122..10196   -  CDS            HST (fragment): HSTC_ARATH - Also known as HPT2, VTE2-2. Experimental evidence at protein level: Swiss-Prot protein existence level 1. Involved in the synthesis of plastoquinone-9. Can use both homogentisic acid and 2,5-dihydroxyphenylacetic acid gamma-lactone as prenyl acceptors, and solanesyl diphosphate > farnesyl diphosphate > geranylgeranyl diphosphate >> phytyl diphosphate as prenyl donors. Do not catalyze the decardoxylation of homogentisate uncoupled from prenylation. From Arabidopsis thaliana (Mouse-ear cress).
  10462..10545   -  CDS            HST (fragment): HSTC_ARATH - Also known as HPT2, VTE2-2. Experimental evidence at protein level: Swiss-Prot protein existence level 1. Involved in the synthesis of plastoquinone-9. Can use both homogentisic acid and 2,5-dihydroxyphenylacetic acid gamma-lactone as prenyl acceptors, and solanesyl diphosphate > farnesyl diphosphate > geranylgeranyl diphosphate >> phytyl diphosphate as prenyl donors. Do not catalyze the decardoxylation of homogentisate uncoupled from prenylation. From Arabidopsis thaliana (Mouse-ear cress).
  10697..11068   -  CDS            HST (fragment): HSTC_ARATH - Also known as HPT2, VTE2-2. Experimental evidence at protein level: Swiss-Prot protein existence level 1. Involved in the synthesis of plastoquinone-9. Can use both homogentisic acid and 2,5-dihydroxyphenylacetic acid gamma-lactone as prenyl acceptors, and solanesyl diphosphate > farnesyl diphosphate > geranylgeranyl diphosphate >> phytyl diphosphate as prenyl donors. Do not catalyze the decardoxylation of homogentisate uncoupled from prenylation. From Arabidopsis thaliana (Mouse-ear cress).
  11438..11537   +  misc_feature   bom (fragment): basis of mobility region from pBR322
  11543..11700   -  CDS            lacZα (fragment): LacZα fragment of β-galactosidase; lacZ fragment
  11697..11753   +  misc_feature   MCS: pUC18/19 multiple cloning site
  11788..11810   -  protein_bind   lac operator (fragment): The lac repressor binds to the lac operator to inhibit transcription in E. coli. This inhibition can be relieved by adding lactose or isopropyl-β-D-thiogalactopyranoside (IPTG). lac repressor encoded by lacI
  11814..11844   -  promoter       lac promoter: promoter for the E. coli lac operon
  11859..11880   -  protein_bind   CAP binding site: CAP binding activates transcription in the presence of cAMP. E. coli catabolite activator protein
  11893..11935   -  CDS            lacI (fragment): lac repressor; lacI; The lac repressor binds to the lac operator to inhibit transcription in E. coli. This inhibition can be relieved by adding lactose or isopropyl-β-D-thiogalactopyranoside (IPTG).
  11961..12028   +  misc_RNA       tracrRNA (fragment): trans-activating CRISPR RNA for the Streptococcus pyogenes CRISPR/Cas9 system
  12159..12183   +  misc_feature   RB T-DNA repeat: right border repeat from nopaline C58 T-DNA
  12280..12911   +  rep_origin     oriV: incP origin of replication
  13002..13106   +  promoter       AmpR promoter: bla
  13107..13901   +  CDS            KanR: aminoglycoside phosphotransferase; aphA-3; confers resistance to kanamycin
  14072..14660   +  rep_origin     ori: high-copy-number ColE1/pMB1/pBR322/pUC origin of replication
  14996..16141   +  CDS            trfA: TRFA_ECOLX - Experimental evidence at protein level: Swiss-Prot protein existence level 1. Also involved in plasmid copy number control, promoting intermolecular coupling of protein bound iterons at oriV, which inhibits replication initiation. From Escherichia coli.
  16290..16314   +  misc_feature   LB T-DNA repeat: left border repeat from nopaline C58 T-DNA
