[The description below was written by a language model from this plasmid's Addgene catalogue record and pLannotate feature annotations shown in this document.]
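Description:
pECNUS4 is a 16.4 kb plant binary vector built on the pAGM4673 backbone and supplied as an empty cloning backbone for adenine base editing (ABE) delivered by Agrobacterium T-DNA transfer. It is a shuttle plasmid. A high-copy ColE1/pUC-type origin supports propagation in E. coli, while the incP oriV with its trfA replication initiator allows maintenance in Agrobacterium. Kanamycin resistance, expressed from an AmpR promoter, provides bacterial selection. These backbone functions lie outside the nopaline-type left and right T-DNA border repeats, which delimit the segment transferred to the plant genome.

Within the T-DNA, the editor reading frame consists of two tandem copies of E. coli tadA-derived adenosine deaminase joined upstream of Streptococcus pyogenes Cas9 and terminated by the pea rbcS-E9 terminator. The catalogue entry names RPS5A as the promoter. No promoter is annotated there, but the region upstream of the editor carries fragments matched to an Arabidopsis HST gene, which may simply reflect genomic sequence included in that promoter fragment. The associated publication concerns an NG-PAM Cas9, although the feature table does not show which Cas9 variant is present.

The guide cassette holds a lacZα fragment with its lac promoter and operator immediately upstream of a tracrRNA-derived scaffold. A spacer inserted by Golden Gate assembly with BsaI replaces lacZα, so correct clones can be identified by blue-white screening. The promoter driving the guide RNA is not annotated.

Two plant markers are included. One is a NOS promoter–bar–NOS terminator cassette for Basta (phosphinothricin) resistance. The other is FASTRED, an oleosin–TagRFP fusion that marks transgenic seeds with red fluorescence and so also allows transgene-free progeny to be identified. The vector is intended for generating heritable A-to-G transitions in Arabidopsis thaliana.
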