Addgene plasmid #184887: pECNUS4
Purpose: (Empty Backbone) ABE cloning vector, insertion of gRNA sequence via Golden Gate with BsaI and T4 ligase, blue-white screening. Replicates in E.coli and Agrobacterium, binary vector for Agrobacterium T-DNA delivery
Depositing lab: Eunyoung Chae. Depositing organization: National University of Singapore. Publication: Generation of Inheritable A-to-G Transitions Using Adenine Base Editing and NG-PAM Cas9 in Arabidopsis thaliana. Tan YY, Liew YY, Lee RRQ, Castel B, Chan NM, Wan WL, Zhang Y, Hu D, Chan P, Kim ST, Chae E. Mol Plant Microbe Interact. 2025 Feb;38(1):30-42. doi: 10.1094/MPMI-10-24-0127-TA. Epub 2025 Feb 25. PubMed 39585742.
Backbone
  Vector backbone: pAGM4673
  Vector type: Plant Expression, CRISPR
  Promoter: RPS5A
  Selectable markers: Basta ; FASTRED
Growth in bacteria
  Bacterial resistance: Kanamycin, 50 μg/mL
  Growth temperature: 37°C
  Growth strain: NEB Stable
  Copy number: Unknown
Gene/Insert
  Cloning method: Restriction Enzyme
Terms and licenses: Academic/Nonprofit Terms; Industry Terms: Not Available to Industry
How to cite: pECNUS4 was a gift from Eunyoung Chae (Addgene plasmid # 184887 ; http://n2t.net/addgene:184887 ; RRID:Addgene_184887)
